>Addgene plasmid #55548 | mTurquoise-EB3-7 | depositor partial sequence | sequence record 85955 | insert sequence
ACGTCAGATCCGCTAGCGCTACCGGACTCAGATCTCGAGCTCAAGCTTCGAATTCTGCAGTCGACTGCCA
CCATGGCCGTCAATGTGTACTCCACATCTGTGACCAGTGAAAATCTGAGTCGCCATGATATGCTTGCATG
GGTCAACGACTCCCTGCACCTCAACTATACCAAGATAGAACAGCTTTGTTCAGGGGCAGCCTACTGCCAG
TTCATGGACATGCTCTTCCCCGGCTGTGTGCACTTGAGGAAAGTGAAGTTCCAGGCCAAACTAGAGCATG
AATACATCCACAACTTCAAGGTGCTGCAAGCAGCTTTCAAGAAGATGGGTGTTGACAAAATCATTCCTGT
AGAGAAATTAGTGAAAGGAAAATTCCAAGATAATTTTGAGTTTATTCAGTGGTTTAAGAAATTCTTTGAC
GCAAACTATGATGGAAAGGATTACAACCCTCTGCTGGCGCGGCAGGGCCAGGACGTAGCGCCACCTCCTA
ACCCAGGTGATCAGATCTTCAACAAATCCAAGAAACTCATTGGCACAGCAGTTCCACAGAGGACGTCCCC
CACAGGCCCAAAAAACATGCAGACCTCTGGCCGGCTGAGCAATGTGGCCCCCCCCTGCATTCTCCGGAAG
AATCCTCCATCAGCCCGAAATGGCGGCCATGAGACTGATGCCCAAATTCTTGAACTCAACCAACAGCTGG
TGGACTTGAAGCTGACAGTGGATGGGCTGGAGAAGGAACGTGACTTCTACTTCAGCAAACTTCGTGACAT
CGAGCTCATCTGCCAGGAGCATGAAAGTGAAAACAGCCCTGTTATCTCAGGCATCATTGGCATCCTCTAT
GCCACAGAGGAAGGATTCGCACCCCCTGAGGACGATGAGATTGAAGAGCATCAACAAGAAGACCAGGACG
AGTACCTGGATCCACCGGTCGCCACCATGGTGAGCAAGGGCGAGGAGCTGTTCACCGGGGTGGTGCCCAT
CCTGGTCGAGCTGGACGGCGACGTAAACGGCCACAAGTTCAGCGTGTCCGGCGAGGGCGAGGGCGATGCC
ACCTACGGCAAGCTGACCCTGAAGTTCATCTGCACCACCGGCAAGCTGCCCGTGCCCTGGCCCACCCTCG
TGACCACCCTGTCCTGGGGCGTGCAGTGCTTCGCCCGCTACCCCGACCACATGAAGCAGCACGACTTCTT
CAAGTCCGCCATGCCCGAAGGCTACGTCCAGGAGCGCACCATCTTCTTCAAGGACGACGGCAACTACAAG
ACCCGCGCCGAGGTGAAGTTCGAGGGCGACACCCTGGTGAACCGCATCGAGCTGAAGGGCATCGACTTCA
AGGAGGACGGCAACATCCTGGGGCACAAGCTGGAGTACAACTACATCAGCGACAACGTCTATATCACCGC
CGACAAGCAGAAGAACGGCATCAAGGCCAACTTCAAGATCCGCCACAACATCGAGGACGGCGGCGTGCAG
CTCGCCGACCACTACCAGCAGAACACCCCCATCGGCGACGGCCCCGTGCTGCTGCCCGACAACCACTACC
TGAGCACCCAGTCCAAGCTGAGCAAAGACCCCAACGAGAAGCGCGATCACATGGTCCTGCTGGAGTTCGT
GACCGCCGCCGGGATCACTCTCGGCATGGACGAGCTGTACAAGTAAAGCGGCCGCGACTCTAGATCATAA
TCAGCCATACCACAT
