[The description below was written by a language model from this plasmid's Addgene catalogue record.]
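Description:
mTurquoise-EB3-7 is a mammalian expression plasmid that produces human EB3 (microtubule end-binding protein 3, encoded by MAPRE3) fused to the cyan fluorescent protein mTurquoise. It is built on an mTurquoise vector backbone of about 4.75 kb without the insert. In bacteria it is maintained as a high-copy plasmid under kanamycin selection. A neomycin resistance marker allows G418 selection of transfected mammalian cells, so stable lines are possible as well as transient expression. The record does not give a feature table, so the origin of replication and the exact layout of the resistance cassette are not stated. The cloning method is listed as unknown.

Expression of the fusion is driven by the CMV promoter, a strong constitutive promoter in most mammalian cell types. The listed 3′ sequencing primer suggests that an SV40 polyadenylation signal lies downstream. The fluorescent protein is recorded as a C-terminal tag supplied by the backbone, which places EB3 upstream and mTurquoise at the carboxyl end of the chimera. The "7" in the name may refer to the length of the linker between the two parts, but the record does not say so.

EB3 belongs to the end-binding family of proteins that associate with growing microtubule plus ends. The stated purpose of the construct is accordingly to serve as a localization marker for a microtubule end-binding protein in fluorescence microscopy. The reported spectral values are excitation at 434 nm and emission at 474 nm, so the fusion is imaged in the cyan channel and could be combined with spectrally distinct fluorescent markers.
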