Addgene plasmid #55548: mTurquoise-EB3-7
Purpose: Localization: MT End Binding Protein, Excitation: 434, Emission: 474
Depositing lab: Michael Davidson. Depositing organization: Florida State University, Tallahassee.
Backbone
  Vector backbone: mTurquoise
  Backbone size w/o insert (bp): 4750
  Vector type: Mammalian Expression
  Selectable markers: Neomycin (select with G418)
Growth in bacteria
  Bacterial resistance: Kanamycin, 50 μg/mL
  Growth temperature: 37°C
  Growth strain: DH5alpha
  Copy number: High Copy
Gene/Insert
  Gene/Insert name: EB3 (alt name: NM_012326.3)
  Species: H. sapiens (human)
  Entrez Gene: MAPRE3 (a.k.a. EB3, EBF3, EBF3-S, RP3)
  Promoter: CMV
  Tag / fusion protein: mTurquoise (C terminal on backbone)
  Cloning method: Unknown
  Sequencing primers: 5′ CMV-F; 3′ SV40pA-R
Terms and licenses: Academic/Nonprofit Terms; Industry Terms
Depositor comments: . Excitation = 434; Emission = 474
How to cite: mTurquoise-EB3-7 was a gift from Michael Davidson (Addgene plasmid # 55548 ; http://n2t.net/addgene:55548 ; RRID:Addgene_55548)
